>Addgene plasmid #89677 | pexK4_cross | addgene full sequence | sequence record 191889 | Addgene NGS Result
ATTGGGCGCTCTTCCGCTTCCTCGCTCACTGACTCGCTGCGCTCGGTCGTTCGGCTGCGGCGAGCGGTAT
CAGCTCACTCAAAGGCGGTAATACGGTTATCCACAGAATCAGGGGATAACGCAGGAAAGAACATGTGAGC
AAAAGGCCAGCAAAAGGCCAGGAACCGTAAAAAGGCCGCGTTGCTGGCGTTTTTCCATAGGCTCCGCCCC
CCTGACGAGCATCACAAAAATCGACGCTCAAGTCAGAGGTGGCGAAACCCGACAGGACTATAAAGATACC
AGGCGTTTCCCCCTGGAAGCTCCCTCGTGCGCTCTCCTGTTCCGACCCTGCCGCTTACCGGATACCTGTC
CGCCTTTCTCCCTTCGGGAAGCGTGGCGCTTTCTCATAGCTCACGCTGTAGGTATCTCAGTTCGGTGTAG
GTCGTTCGCTCCAAGCTGGGCTGTGTGCACGAACCCCCCGTTCAGCCCGACCGCTGCGCCTTATCCGGTA
ACTATCGTCTTGAGTCCAACCCGGTAAGACACGACTTATCGCCACTGGCAGCAGCCACTGGTAACAGGAT
TAGCAGAGCGAGGTATGTAGGCGGTGCTACAGAGTTCTTGAAGTGGTGGCCTAACTACGGCTACACTAGA
AGAACAGTATTTGGTATCTGCGCTCTGCTGAAGCCAGTTACCTTCGGAAAAAGAGTTGGTAGCTCTTGAT
CCGGCAAACAAACCACCGCTGGTAGCGGTGGTTTTTTTGTTTGCAAGCAGCAGATTACGCGCAGAAAAAA
AGGATCTCAAGAAGATCCTTTGATCTTTTCTACGGGGTCTGACGCTCAGTGGAACGAAAACTCACGTTAA
GGGATTTTGGTCATGAGATTATCAAAAAGGATCTTCACCTAGATCCTTTTAAATTAAAAATGAAGTTTTA
AATCAATCTAAAGTATATATGAGTAAAAATATTCCGGAATTGCCAGCTGGGGCGCCCTCTGGTAAGGTTG
GGAAGCCCTGCAAAGTAAACTGGATGGCTTTCTTGCCGCCAAGGATCTGATGGCGCAGGGGATCAAGATC
TGATCAAGAGACAGGATGAGGATCGTTTCGCATGATTGAACAAGATGGATTGCACGCAGGTTCTCCGGCC
GCTTGGGTGGAGAGGCTATTCGGCTATGACTGGGCACAACAGACAATCGGCTGCTCTGATGCCGCCGTGT
TCCGGCTGTCAGCGCAGGGGCGCCCGGTTCTTTTTGTCAAGACCGACCTGTCCGGTGCCCTGAATGAACT
GCAGGACGAGGCAGCGCGGCTATCGTGGCTGGCCACGACGGGCGTTCCTTGCGCAGCTGTGCTCGACGTT
GTCACTGAAGCGGGAAGGGACTGGCTGCTATTGGGCGAAGTGCCGGGGCAGGATCTCCTGTCATCCCACC
TTGCTCCTGCCGAGAAAGTATCCATCATGGCTGATGCAATGCGGCGGCTGCATACGCTTGATCCGGCTAC
CTGCCCATTCGACCACCAAGCGAAACATCGCATCGAGCGAGCACGTACTCGGATGGAAGCCGGTCTTGTC
GATCAGGATGATCTGGACGAAGAGCATCAGGGGCTCGCGCCAGCCGAACTGTTCGCCAGGCTCAAGGCGC
GCATGCCCGACGGCGAGGATCTCGTCGTGACCCATGGCGATGCCTGCTTGCCGAATATCATGGTGGAAAA
TGGCCGCTTTTCTGGATTCATCGACTGTGGCCGGCTGGGTGTGGCGGACCGCTATCAGGACATAGCGTTG
GCTACCCGTGATATTGCTGAAGAGCTTGGCGGCGAATGGGCTGACCGCTTCCTCGTGCTTTACGGTATCG
CCGCTCCCGATTCGCAGCGCATCGCCTTCTATCGCCTTCTTGACGAGTTCTTCTGAACCGGTAATATTAT
TGAAGCATTTATCAGGGTTATTGTCTCATGAGCGGATACATATTTGAATGTATTTAGAAAAATAAACAAA
TAGGGGTTCCGCGCACATTTCCCCGAAAAGTGCCACCTGACGTCTAAGAAACCATTATTATCATGACATT
AACCTATAAAAATAGGCGTATCACGAGGCCCTTTCGTCTCGCGCGTTTCGGTGATGACGGTGAAAACCTC
TGACACATGCAGCTCCCGGAGACGGTCACAGCTTGTCTGTAAGCGGATGCCGGGAGCAGACAAGCCCGTC
AGGGCGCGTCAGCGGGTGTTGGCGGGTGTCGGGGCTGGCTTAACTATGCGGCATCAGAGCAGATTGTACT
GAGAGTGCACCAATTGGTCGACCTCGAGTTAATTAACGTAACGTCAGTTACGTCGAGCAGAATACTGTGG
AAAGTTCATGTTATAACGGACGGGTGCAGTTACGTAAGATTTTATCACTGTAAAATTCCTATACTCAAGA
ATTTTAACCTCGCTGGACATAGATAGTGAGGGTCTCTAATGTCCCAAACTCTATCCAGGATGGAAGAATA
CAATCCCACATCCGGTCCGTGTTAGCGATGCTCCACGGATCGCCAATGAGCCACTTGTAAAGCCGGATCC
TCAGTCAGTAAATTGGACTGGACTATCCGAGCGTTGTCCATGCCTTTATGCTTGCGTTAGAGGACCTATC
ACAAGTACAAGTCTTACTGTATATCCGGACTAACACCGGCTCTGAGGTTGACGCCACAGAGGGTACCGCA
GCCCTCCTTAGCATAGCTAGCCCTAAGTGAGCTTCAGGCCATGAGACAGCGATACTATCGGTACTACTGA
ACGGATGAGCGTCATTGTCACTCACTAATGCAGGCTACCAACGACTAGAATGCTCGCGTATTGAACGTGG
GAGATTGTCGGAGCCAATCCTCCGATATAATGCCCGGGATCTGAGCCCTGCAGCACAGAACGACAGCGAT
CATCTGAATTGCTCAGTGTATCGTGATAATTTGTGCGATCTACGCCCGTATCGAGATGATCCGCTGATGA
TAACCGTGTATGTGGACGGTGATCGAGACAAAAACGGTGTATACTTGCATAGAACTCCACAAGAAATTGC
CACGGTGGCGGCAATCGGTCGTTGTACCGGGAATTCGGCGCCCACGCCTAAGCCGACATGGGTCGGCGAG
GCACTCCCGGCCAGCACCGCCGGAGACTTTACAGCCTGACTTTTTGAAGTCCATTTAGGAAGACGGCAAC
CGACATTTATATACATGTTTTCACTAGTTATACATGTACTGGTAATGACGCGCTATTGGATGAAATACTA
GCTAAGAATCCCGATGAGGACTGTCAGATGGCGGGATGTTGATACCAGCCATGCTGCGAAATGAGGCAGG
TATTAGAGGTGCGCTGTATGGTGATATATATTCGACGAAACGTTACGCCTCTGTACGAGTTCGAGATCTA
TGAATTATGAAAGGGACTGATCCCAACGCGACCGCAAACCCTGTGAAACGTCCTGCCCTATTCCACGACA
ACTAAAGCTAAGAGTTCAAGTGCATCTGGTCTGCCGCAATTAGCCTAATTTAATTCTGAAACTTAGCCAG
GGTAAATGCCATATCCCCCGTACAGATTGCTTCATTTGGAGGTACATTTCTGTGATCAGATTTGTCCGGT
GCTGGACCGCGGCGCTTAATATGGCAACATTCCCTCAATATCGATTCATCTGAATCCTTCGTATTCGAGA
TCAATCGATAGTAACAGTGCCAGGTACCAAGACGCCTTTGTTCAATATGAGAGGGCAATACCGGCGTAAG
CCAGACAGGTAAATGTGGATTCACCGGAATTACTGGTCGGTCCAAGAGCGCTGATTACATTATGTGATGT
CAAGAGTTGTCGGTTCACGAGTGGGCGATCGCTCTAGAGCTAGCGAATTCCTGTGTGAAATTGTTATCCG
CTCACAATTCCACACAACATACGAGCCGGAAGCATAAAGTGTAAAGCCTGGGGTGCCTAATGAGTGAGCT
AACTCACATTAATTGCGTTGCGCTCACTGCCCGCTTTCCAGTCGGGAAACCTGTCGTGCCAGCTGCATTA
ATGAATCGGCCAACGCGCGGGGAGAGGCGGTTTGCGT
Features (pLannotate 1.2.2; 10 found; start..end, strand, type, name):
    192..780     -  rep_origin     ori: high-copy-number ColE1/pMB1/pBR322/pUC origin of replication
    937..1050    +  CDS            tnpA (fragment): TN5P_ECOLX - Also known as tnp. Experimental evidence at protein level: Swiss-Prot protein existence level 1. Mediates transposition of transposon Tn5 by a 'cut and paste' mechanism. First, the monomeric transposase binds the 19 bp inverted DNA repeats flanking the transposon. Then, dimerization of the DNA- bound transposase creates a synaptic DNA complex. After nicking of the first DNA strand, excision of the transposon proceeds through a series of intermediates. The transposase then mediates the insertion of the transposon at a new site by strand transfer. The activity of the wild- type tran
   1082..1873    +  CDS            neo: KKA2_KLEPN - Also known as kan, nptII. Experimental evidence at protein level: Swiss-Prot protein existence level 1. Resistance to kanamycin, neomycin, paromomycin, ribostamycin, butirosin and gentamicin B. From Klebsiella pneumoniae.
   1883..1973    -  promoter       AmpR promoter (fragment): bla
   2068..2103    +  CDS            rop (fragment): Rop protein, which maintains plasmids at low copy number; rop
   2205..2252    +  misc_feature   bom (fragment): basis of mobility region from pBR322
   3841..3857    -  protein_bind   lac operator: The lac repressor binds to the lac operator to inhibit transcription in E. coli. This inhibition can be relieved by adding lactose or isopropyl-β-D-thiogalactopyranoside (IPTG). lac repressor encoded by lacI
   3865..3895    -  promoter       lac promoter: promoter for the E. coli lac operon
   3910..3931    -  protein_bind   CAP binding site: CAP binding activates transcription in the presence of cAMP. E. coli catabolite activator protein
   3944..9       -  CDS            lacI (fragment) (across the origin): lac repressor; lacI; The lac repressor binds to the lac operator to inhibit transcription in E. coli. This inhibition can be relieved by adding lactose or isopropyl-β-D-thiogalactopyranoside (IPTG).
