[The description below was written by a language model from this plasmid's Addgene catalogue record and pLannotate feature annotations shown in this document.]
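Description:
pexK4_cross is a small bacterial cloning plasmid of about 4.0 kb, built on the commercial gene-synthesis backbone pEX-K4 and carrying a 1,520 bp fully synthetic insert called "cross". It is maintained in E. coli at high copy number from a ColE1/pUC-type origin of replication. Selection is with kanamycin through the neo (nptII) aminoglycoside phosphotransferase gene. The other annotated backbone elements are mostly remnants of earlier vectors: short fragments of the Tn5 transposase gene, the AmpR promoter, rop, the pBR322 bom region and lacI. There is also an intact lac promoter, lac operator and CAP binding site of the kind that typically flanks a pUC-style cloning region. The catalogue lists the vector type as unspecified, and the restriction sites used for cloning are not recorded.

The insert itself received no annotations. The feature table leaves a long unannotated stretch between the bom fragment and the lac operator, and this gap is large enough to hold the synthetic sequence, although the record does not give its exact coordinates. No coding sequence, tag or reporter is described for the insert, and nothing indicates that it is meant to be expressed. According to the stated purpose, the plasmid serves as a DNA template for building DNA-protein hybrid nanostructures, specifically the cross-shaped object shown in the associated publication on genetically encoded, self-assembling DNA-protein shapes. The record does not state how the template DNA is prepared from the plasmid or which proteins fold it into the final shape.
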