Addgene plasmid #89677: pexK4_cross
Purpose: Plasmid for the construction of DNA-protein hybrid nanostructures. Template for the cross shown in figure 3G in the associated article.
Depositing lab: Hendrik Dietz. Depositing organization: Technische Universitaet Muenchen (TUM). Publication: Self-assembly of genetically encoded DNA-protein hybrid nanoscale shapes. Praetorius F, Dietz H. Science. 2017 Mar 24;355(6331). pii: eaam5488. doi: 10.1126/science.aam5488. PubMed 28336611.
Backbone
  Vector backbone: pEX-K4
  Backbone manufacturer: Eurofins
  Vector type: Unspecified
Growth in bacteria
  Bacterial resistance: Kanamycin, 50 μg/mL
  Growth temperature: 37°C
  Growth strain: DH5alpha
  Copy number: High Copy
Gene/Insert
  Gene/Insert name: cross
  Species: Synthetic
  Insert size (bp): 1520
  Cloning method: Restriction Enzyme; 5′ cloning site unknown (unknown if destroyed); 3′ cloning site unknown (unknown if destroyed)
  Sequencing primers: 5′ ggagcagacaagcccgtcagg; 3′ caggctttacactttatgcttccggc
Terms and licenses: Academic/Nonprofit Terms; Industry Terms: Not Available to Industry
How to cite: pexK4_cross was a gift from Hendrik Dietz (Addgene plasmid # 89677 ; http://n2t.net/addgene:89677 ; RRID:Addgene_89677)
