>Addgene plasmid #89677 | pexK4_cross | depositor partial sequence | sequence record 173768 | template for DNA-protein hybrid structure
ACGTCAGTTACGTCGAGCAGAATACTGTGGAAAGTTCATGTTATAACGGACGGGTGCAGTTACGTAAGAT
TTTATCACTGTAAAATTCCTATACTCAAGAATTTTAACCTCGCTGGACATAGATAGTGAGGGTCTCTAAT
GTCCCAAACTCTATCCAGGATGGAAGAATACAATCCCACATCCGGTCCGTGTTAGCGATGCTCCACGGAT
CGCCAATGAGCCACTTGTAAAGCCGGATCCTCAGTCAGTAAATTGGACTGGACTATCCGAGCGTTGTCCA
TGCCTTTATGCTTGCGTTAGAGGACCTATCACAAGTACAAGTCTTACTGTATATCCGGACTAACACCGGC
TCTGAGGTTGACGCCACAGAGGGTACCGCAGCCCTCCTTAGCATAGCTAGCCCTAAGTGAGCTTCAGGCC
ATGAGACAGCGATACTATCGGTACTACTGAACGGATGAGCGTCATTGTCACTCACTAATGCAGGCTACCA
ACGACTAGAATGCTCGCGTATTGAACGTGGGAGATTGTCGGAGCCAATCCTCCGATATAATGCCCGGGAT
CTGAGCCCTGCAGCACAGAACGACAGCGATCATCTGAATTGCTCAGTGTATCGTGATAATTTGTGCGATC
TACGCCCGTATCGAGATGATCCGCTGATGATAACCGTGTATGTGGACGGTGATCGAGACAAAAACGGTGT
ATACTTGCATAGAACTCCACAAGAAATTGCCACGGTGGCGGCAATCGGTCGTTGTACCGGGAATTCGGCG
CCCACGCCTAAGCCGACATGGGTCGGCGAGGCACTCCCGGCCAGCACCGCCGGAGACTTTACAGCCTGAC
TTTTTGAAGTCCATTTAGGAAGACGGCAACCGACATTTATATACATGTTTTCACTAGTTATACATGTACT
GGTAATGACGCGCTATTGGATGAAATACTAGCTAAGAATCCCGATGAGGACTGTCAGATGGCGGGATGTT
GATACCAGCCATGCTGCGAAATGAGGCAGGTATTAGAGGTGCGCTGTATGGTGATATATATTCGACGAAA
CGTTACGCCTCTGTACGAGTTCGAGATCTATGAATTATGAAAGGGACTGATCCCAACGCGACCGCAAACC
CTGTGAAACGTCCTGCCCTATTCCACGACAACTAAAGCTAAGAGTTCAAGTGCATCTGGTCTGCCGCAAT
TAGCCTAATTTAATTCTGAAACTTAGCCAGGGTAAATGCCATATCCCCCGTACAGATTGCTTCATTTGGA
GGTACATTTCTGTGATCAGATTTGTCCGGTGCTGGACCGCGGCGCTTAATATGGCAACATTCCCTCAATA
TCGATTCATCTGAATCCTTCGTATTCGAGATCAATCGATAGTAACAGTGCCAGGTACCAAGACGCCTTTG
TTCAATATGAGAGGGCAATACCGGCGTAAGCCAGACAGGTAAATGTGGATTCACCGGAATTACTGGTCGG
TCCAAGAGCGCTGATTACATTATGTGATGTCAAGAGTTGTCGGTTCACGA
